>Addgene plasmid #232129 | JDW 1052 (pME_V5_MAFB_P2A_H2A_mCherry) | addgene full sequence | sequence record 462701 | Addgene NGS Result
CTTTCCTGCGTTATCCCCTGATTCTGTGGATAACCGTATTACCGCCTTTGAGTGAGCTGATACCGCTCGC
CGCAGCCGAACGACCGAGCGCAGCGAGTCAGTGAGCGAGGAAGCGGAAGAGCGCCCAATACGCAAACCGC
CTCTCCCCGCGCGTTGGCCGATTCATTAATGCAGCTGGCACGACAGGTTTCCCGACTGGAAAGCGGGCAG
TGAGCGCAACGCAATTAATACGCGTACCGCTAGCCAGGAAGAGTTTGTAGAAACGCAAAAAGGCCATCCG
TCAGGATGGCCTTCTGCTTAGTTTGATGCCTGGCAGTTTATGGCGGGCGTCCTGCCCGCCACCCTCCGGG
CCGTTGCTTCACAACGTTCAAATCCGCTCCCGGCGGATTTGTCCTACTCAGGAGAGCGTTCACCGACAAA
CAACAGATAAAACGAAAGGCCCAGTCTTCCGACTGAGCCTTTCGTTTTATTTGATGCCTGGCAGTTCCCT
ACTCTCGCGTTAACGCTAGCATGGATGTTTTCCCAGTCACGACGTTGTAAAACGACGGCCAGTCTTAAGC
TCGGGCCCCAAATAATGATTTTATTTTGACTGATAGTGACCTGTTCGTTGCAACAAATTGATGAGCAATG
CTTTTTTATAATGCCAACTTTGTACAAAAAAGCAGGCTGGATCCGCCACCATGGGTAAGCCTATCCCTAA
CCCTCTCCTCGGTCTCGATTCTACGGGTGGTGCTGGTGGTATGGCCGCGGAGCTGAGCATGGGGCCAGAG
CTGCCCACCAGCCCGCTGGCCATGGAGTATGTCAACGACTTCGACCTGCTCAAGTTCGACGTGAAGAAGG
AGCCACTGGGGCGCGCGGAGCGTCCGGGCAGGCCCTGCACACGCCTGCAGCCAGCCGGCTCGGTGTCCTC
CACACCGCTCAGCACTCCGTGTAGCTCCGTGCCCTCGTCGCCCAGCTTCAGCCCGACCGAACAGAAGACA
CACCTCGAGGATCTGTACTGGATGGCGAGCAACTACCAGCAGATGAACCCCGAGGCGCTCAACCTGACGC
CCGAGGACGCGGTGGAAGCGCTCATCGGCTCGCACCCAGTGCCACAGCCGCTGCAAAGCTTCGACAGCTT
TCGCGGCGCTCACCACCACCACCATCACCACCACCCTCACCCGCACCACGCGTACCCGGGCGCCGGCGTG
GCCCACGACGAGCTGGGCCCGCACGCTCACCCGCACCATCACCATCATCACCAAGCGTCGCCGCCGCCGT
CCAGCGCCGCTAGCCCGGCGCAACAGCTGCCCACTAGCCACCCCGGGCCCGGGCCGCACGCGACGGCCTC
GGCGACGGCGGCGGGCGGCAACGGCAGCGTGGAGGACCGCTTCTCCGATGACCAGCTCGTGTCCATGTCC
GTGCGCGAGCTGAACCGCCACCTGCGGGGCTTCACCAAGGACGAGGTGATCCGCCTGAAGCAGAAGCGGC
GGACCCTGAAGAACCGGGGCTACGCCCAGTCTTGCAGGTATAAACGCGTCCAGCAGAAGCACCACCTGGA
GAATGAGAAGACGCAGCTCATTCAGCAGGTGGAGCAGCTTAAGCAGGAGGTGTCCCGGCTGGCCCGCGAG
AGAGACGCCTACAAGGTCAAGTGCGAGAAACTCGCCAACTCCGGCTTCAGGGAGGCGGGCTCCACCAGCG
ACAGCCCCTCCTCTCCCGAGTTCTTTCTGTGCGGTACCGGAGCCACTAACTTCTCCCTGTTGAAACAAGC
AGGGGATGTCGAAGAGAATCCCGGGCCACCTAGGATGGCAGGTGGAAAAGCAGGTAAAGACAGTGGAAAA
GCCAAGACGAAAGCCGTCTCCAGATCTCAGAGAGCTGGTCTGCAGTTCCCTGTAGGTCGTATCCACAGGC
ACCTGAAGACACGAACCACCAGCCATGGCCGTGTCGGAGCTACAGCTGCGGTTTACAGTGCTGCTATCCT
GGAGTATCTCACCGCTGAGGTGCTGGAGTTGGCTGGAAACGCTTCTAAGGATCTGAAGGTGAAGCGAATC
ACTCCCAGACATTTACAGCTGGCCATCCGCGGAGACGAGGAGCTGGACTCGCTTATCAAGGCCACCATTG
CTGGAGGAGGAGTCATTCCTCACATCCACAAGTCTCTGATTGGTAAGAAGGGCCAGCAGAAAACCGCAGG
GGGGATGGTGAGCAAGGGCGAGGAGGACAACATGGCCATCATCAAGGAGTTCATGCGCTTCAAGGTGCAC
ATGGAGGGCTCCGTGAACGGCCACGAGTTCGAGATCGAGGGCGAGGGCGAGGGCCGCCCCTACGAGGGCA
CCCAGACCGCCAAGCTGAAGGTGACCAAGGGCGGCCCCCTGCCCTTCGCCTGGGACATCCTGTCCCCTCA
GTTCATGTACGGCTCCAAGGCCTACGTGAAGCACCCCGCCGACATCCCCGACTACTTGAAGCTGTCCTTC
CCCGAGGGCTTCAAGTGGGAGCGCGTGATGAACTTCGAGGACGGCGGCGTGGTGACCGTGACCCAGGACT
CCTCCCTGCAGGACGGCGAGTTCATCTACAAGGTGAAGCTGCGCGGCACCAACTTCCCCTCCGACGGCCC
CGTAATGCAGAAGAAGACCATGGGCTGGGAGGCCTCCTCCGAGCGGATGTACCCCGAGGACGGCGCCCTG
AAGGGCGAGATCAAGCAGAGGCTGAAGCTGAAGGACGGCGGCCACTACGACGCCGAGGTCAAGACCACCT
ACAAGGCCAAGAAGCCCGTGCAGCTGCCCGGCGCCTACAACGTCAACATCAAGCTGGACATCACCTCCCA
CAACGAGGACTACACCATCGTGGAACAGTACGAGCGCGCCGAGGGCCGCCACTCCACCGGCGGCATGGAC
GAGCTGTACAAGTAATGATAGCTCGAGAGATCTCCCAGCTTTCTTGTACAAAGTTGGCATTATAAGAAAG
CATTGCTTATCAATTTGTTGCAACGAACAGGTCACTATCAGTCAAAATAAAATCATTATTTGCCATCCAG
CTGATATCCCCTATAGTGAGTCGTATTACATGGTCATAGCTGTTTCCTGGCAGCTCTGGCCCGTGTCTCA
AAATCTCTGATGTTACATTGCACAAGATAAAAATATATCATCATGAACAATAAAACTGTCTGCTTACATA
AACAGTAATACAAGGGGTGTTATGAGCCATATTCAACGGGAAACGTCGAGGCCGCGATTAAATTCCAACA
TGGATGCTGATTTATATGGGTATAAATGGGCTCGCGATAATGTCGGGCAATCAGGTGCGACAATCTATCG
CTTGTATGGGAAGCCCGATGCGCCAGAGTTGTTTCTGAAACATGGCAAAGGTAGCGTTGCCAATGATGTT
ACAGATGAGATGGTCAGACTAAACTGGCTGACGGAATTTATGCCTCTTCCGACCATCAAGCATTTTATCC
GTACTCCTGATGATGCATGGTTACTCACCACTGCGATCCCCGGAAAAACAGCATTCCAGGTATTAGAAGA
ATATCCTGATTCAGGTGAAAATATTGTTGATGCGCTGGCAGTGTTCCTGCGCCGGTTGCATTCGATTCCT
GTTTGTAATTGTCCTTTTAACAGCGATCGCGTATTTCGTCTCGCTCAGGCGCAATCACGAATGAATAACG
GTTTGGTTGATGCGAGTGATTTTGATGACGAGCGTAATGGCTGGCCTGTTGAACAAGTCTGGAAAGAAAT
GCATAAACTTTTGCCATTCTCACCGGATTCAGTCGTCACTCATGGTGATTTCTCACTTGATAACCTTATT
TTTGACGAGGGGAAATTAATAGGTTGTATTGATGTTGGACGAGTCGGAATCGCAGACCGATACCAGGATC
TTGCCATCCTATGGAACTGCCTCGGTGAGTTTTCTCCTTCATTACAGAAACGGCTTTTTCAAAAATATGG
TATTGATAATCCTGATATGAATAAATTGCAGTTTCATTTGATGCTCGATGAGTTTTTCTAATCAGAATTG
GTTAATTGGTTGTAACACTGGCAGAGCATTACGCTGACTTGACGGGACGGCGCAAGCTCATGACCAAAAT
CCCTTAACGTGAGTTACGCGTCGTTCCACTGAGCGTCAGACCCCGTAGAAAAGATCAAAGGATCTTCTTG
AGATCCTTTTTTTCTGCGCGTAATCTGCTGCTTGCAAACAAAAAAACCACCGCTACCAGCGGTGGTTTGT
TTGCCGGATCAAGAGCTACCAACTCTTTTTCCGAAGGTAACTGGCTTCAGCAGAGCGCAGATACCAAATA
CTGTTCTTCTAGTGTAGCCGTAGTTAGGCCACCACTTCAAGAACTCTGTAGCACCGCCTACATACCTCGC
TCTGCTAATCCTGTTACCAGTGGCTGCTGCCAGTGGCGATAAGTCGTGTCTTACCGGGTTGGACTCAAGA
CGATAGTTACCGGATAAGGCGCAGCGGTCGGGCTGAACGGGGGGTTCGTGCACACAGCCCAGCTTGGAGC
GAACGACCTACACCGAACTGAGATACCTACAGCGTGAGCTATGAGAAAGCGCCACGCTTCCCGAAGGGAG
AAAGGCGGACAGGTATCCGGTAAGCGGCAGGGTCGGAACAGGAGAGCGCACGAGGGAGCTTCCAGGGGGA
AACGCCTGGTATCTTTATAGTCCTGTCGGGTTTCGCCACCTCTGACTTGAGCGTCGATTTTTGTGATGCT
CGTCAGGGGGGCGGAGCCTATGGAAAAACGCCAGCAACGCGGCCTTTTTACGGTTCCTGGCCTTTTGCTG
GCCTTTTGCTCACATGTT
Features (pLannotate 1.2.2; 13 found; start..end, strand, type, name):
    121..213     +  CDS            lacI (fragment): lac repressor; lacI; The lac repressor binds to the lac operator to inhibit transcription in E. coli. This inhibition can be relieved by adding lactose or isopropyl-β-D-thiogalactopyranoside (IPTG).
    268..295     -  terminator     rrnB T2 terminator: transcription terminator T2 from the E. coli rrnB gene
    427..470     +  terminator     rrnB T1 terminator: Escherichia coli rrnB; transcription terminator T1 from the E. coli rrnB gene
    517..553     -  CDS            lacZα (fragment): LacZα fragment of β-galactosidase; lacZ fragment
    569..668     +  protein_bind   attL1: mutant version of attL; recombination site for the Gateway® LR reaction LR Clonase™
    684..725     +  CDS            V5 tag: epitope tag from simian virus 5
    741..1709    +  CDS            MAFB: MAFB_HUMAN - Also known as KRML. Experimental evidence at protein level: Swiss-Prot protein existence level 1. Acts as a transcriptional activator or repressor (PubMed:27181683). Plays a pivotal role in regulating lineage-specific hematopoiesis by repressing ETS1-mediated transcription of erythroid- specific genes in myeloid cells. Required for monocytic, macrophage, osteoclast, podocyte and islet beta cell differentiation. Involved in renal tubule survival and F4/80 maturation. Activates the insulin and glucagon promoters. Together with PAX6, transactivates weakly the glucagon gene promoter t
   1785..2168    +  CDS            H2AZ2: H2AV_CHICK - Also known as H2AF. Experimental evidence at protein level: Swiss-Prot protein existence level 1. Variant histone H2A which replaces conventional H2A in a subset of nucleosomes. Nucleosomes wrap and compact DNA into chromatin, limiting DNA accessibility to the cellular machineries which require DNA as a template. Histones thereby play a central role in transcription regulation, DNA repair, DNA replication and chromosomal stability. DNA accessibility is regulated via a complex set of post- translational modifications of histones, also called histone code, and nucleosome remodeling.
   2175..2882    +  CDS            mCherry: mCherry is a basic (constitutively fluorescent) red fluorescent protein published in 2004, derived from Discosoma sp.. It is reported to be a very rapidly-maturing monomer with low acid sensitivity.
   2904..3002    -  protein_bind   attL2: mutant version of attL; recombination site for the Gateway® LR reaction LR Clonase™
   3020..3038    -  promoter       T7 promoter: promoter for bacteriophage T7 RNA polymerase
   3172..3981    +  CDS            KanR: aminoglycoside phosphotransferase; aph(3')-Ia; confers resistance to kanamycin in bacteria or G418 (Geneticin®) in eukaryotes
   4128..4716    +  rep_origin     ori: high-copy-number ColE1/pMB1/pBR322/pUC origin of replication
