[The description below was written by a language model from this plasmid's Addgene catalogue record and pLannotate feature annotations shown in this document.]
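Description:
JDW 1052 (pME_V5_MAFB_P2A_H2A_mCherry) is a Gateway middle entry clone built on the pDONR 221 backbone, about 4.8 kb in the sequenced record. It is maintained in E. coli as a high-copy plasmid through a ColE1/pUC-type origin and is selected with kanamycin via the aminoglycoside phosphotransferase (KanR) gene. Backbone elements typical of pDONR vectors are annotated around the cassette, including the rrnB T1 and T2 transcription terminators upstream, which insulate the insert from read-through transcription, a T7 promoter downstream facing back toward the insert, and small lacI and lacZα remnants that have no evident function here.

The payload lies between attL1 and attL2 sites, so it can be transferred by an LR recombination reaction into a destination vector, usually together with a 5′ entry clone that provides the promoter. The entry clone itself carries no annotated eukaryotic promoter or polyadenylation signal, so expression depends on the elements supplied after recombination. The cassette is a single open reading frame that begins with an N-terminal V5 epitope tag fused to human MAFB, a Maf-family transcription factor that can act as an activator or repressor. According to the catalogue entry, a P2A self-cleaving peptide follows; it is not separately annotated but would fit the gap between the MAFB and histone coding regions. Next comes a histone H2A sequence, which the annotation tool matches to the H2A.Z-type variant, fused to mCherry. Ribosomal skipping at P2A should yield V5-MAFB, detectable with anti-V5 antibodies, and a separate chromatin-bound red fluorescent reporter that marks the nuclei of expressing cells. The construct therefore serves as a modular building block for MAFB overexpression vectors in which transgene-positive cells can be identified by nuclear fluorescence.
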