Addgene plasmid #232129: JDW 1052 (pME_V5_MAFB_P2A_H2A_mCherry)
Purpose: A middle entry gateway clone containing V5 tagged human MAFB and an H2A tagged mCherry, separated by a P2A peptide cleavage sequence.
Depositing lab: Joshua Wythe. Depositing organization: University of Virginia. Publication: Defining the Transcriptional and Epigenetic Basis of Organotypic Endothelial Diversity in the Developing and Adult Mouse. Cantu Gutierrez ME, Hill MC, Largoza G, Martin JF, Wythe JD. bioRxiv 2021.11.15.468651 10.1101/2021.11.15.468651.
Backbone
  Vector backbone: pDONR 221
  Vector type: Gateway cloning
Growth in bacteria
  Bacterial resistance: Kanamycin, 50 μg/mL
  Growth temperature: 37°C
  Growth strain: NEB Stable
  Copy number: High Copy
Gene/Insert
  Gene/Insert name: MAFB
  Species: H. sapiens (human)
  Entrez Gene: MAFB (a.k.a. DURS3, KRML, MCTO)
  Tag / fusion protein: V5 (N terminal on insert)
  Cloning method: Restriction Enzyme; 5′ cloning site unknown (unknown if destroyed)
Terms and licenses: Academic/Nonprofit Terms; Industry Terms: Not Available to Industry
How to cite: JDW 1052 (pME_V5_MAFB_P2A_H2A_mCherry) was a gift from Joshua Wythe (Addgene plasmid # 232129 ; http://n2t.net/addgene:232129 ; RRID:Addgene_232129)
